>Addgene plasmid #62773 | mEos4a-CenpB-N-22 | depositor partial sequence | sequence record 103362 | CMV-F
GCCATGCTAGTGACGTCAGATCCGCTAGCCACCATGGGCCCCAAGCGGCGGCAGCTGACGTTCCGGGAGA
AGTCGCGGATCATCCAGGAGGTGGAGGAGAACCCGGACCTACGCAAGGGCGAGATCGCGCGGCGCTTCAA
CATCCCGCCGTCCACGCTGAGCACGATCCTGAAGAACAAGCGCGCCATCCTGGCGTCGGAGCGCAAGTAC
GGGGTGGCCTCCACCTGCCGCAAGACCAACAAGCTGTCTCCCTACGACAAGCTCGAGGGCTTGCTCATCG
CCTGGTTCCAGCAGATCCGCGCCGCCGGCCTGCCGGTCAAGGGCATCATCCTCAAGGAGAAGGCGCTGCG
CATAGCCGAGGAGCTGGGCATGGACGACTTCACCGCCTCCAACGGCTGGCTGGACCGCTTCCGCCGGCGC
CACGGCGTGGTGTCCTGCAGCGGCGTGGCCCGCGCCCGCGCGCGAAACGCTGCCCCCCGCACCCCGGCGG
CGCCTGCCAGTCCGGCCGCGGTGCCCTCGGAGGGCAGTGGCGGGAGCACTCTCGAGCTCAAGCTTCGAAT
TCTGCAGTCGACGGTACCGCGGGCCCGGGATCCACCGGTCGCCACCATGGTGAGTGCGATTAAGCCAGAC
ATGAGGATCAAACTCCGTATGGAAGGCAACGTAAACGGGCACCACTTTGTGATCGACGGAGATGGTACAG
GCAAGCCTTATGAGGGAAAACAGACCATGGATCTTGAAGTCAAAGAGGGCGGACCTCTGCCTTTTGCCTT
TGATATCCTGACCACTGCATTCCATTACGGCAACAGGGTATTCGTTAAATATCCAGACAACATACAAGAC
TATTTTAAGCAGTCGTTTCCTAAAGGGGTATTCGTGGGAACGAAGCTTGACTTTCGAAGACGGGGCATTT
GCTATGCCAGAACGACATAACAATGGAAGGGGACACTTTCTATAATAAAGTTCGATTTTATGGTACCAAC
TTTCCCGCCATGGTCCAGTTATGCAGAGAGACGCTGAAATGGGAGCCCTCCACTGAGAAATGTATGTGCG
TGATGGAGTGCTGACGGGTGATATCATATGGCTTTGTGCTGATGAAATGCCATACGATGTGACTCGACTA
CTACAAGCTAAGGAAGTGTCAGTACAGCTACCACTTTGGTGACCACGCAATGAGATTTAGCCATGCAGAT
TCGCAGGTAAGCTTTATGAGACATGCGTTTGTCCTCACTCTGAATGTCTCGTGCCAAC
