>Addgene plasmid #62773 | mEos4a-CenpB-N-22 | depositor partial sequence | sequence record 103363 | SV40-R
TCCGGAAGAGAGTCCGCGATCTTCCAGAATGAAGAAATCCGAGCTAGGCAGGGCGAATCGCGGGCTCCAA
CATCCGCCGTCACGCTGAGCACGATCTGAAGAACAAGCGGCCATCTGGCGTCGAGGCGCAGTACGGGGTG
GCCTCCACCTGCGCAAGACCACAGCTGTCTCCTACGACAGCTCGAGGGCTGCTCATCGCCTGGTCCAGCA
GATCCGCGCCGCCGGCCTGCCCGGTCAAGGGCATCATCCTCAAGGAGGAGGCGCTGCGCATAGCCGAGGA
GCTGGGCATGGACGACTTCACCGCCTCCAACGGCTGGCTGGACCGCTTCCGCCGGCGCCACGGCGTGGTG
TCCTGCAGCGGCGTGGCCCGCGCCCGCGCGCGAAACGCTGCCCCCCGCACCCCGGCGGCGCTGCCAGTCC
GGCCGCGGTGCCCTCGGAGGGCAGTGGCGGGAGCACTCTCGAGCTCAAGCTTCGAATTCTGCAGTCGACG
GTACCGCGGGCCCGGGATCCACCGGTCGCCACCATGGTGAGTGCGATTAAGCCAGACATGAGGATCAAAC
TCCGTATGGAAGGCAACGTAAACGGGCACCACTTTGTGATCGACGGAGATGGTACAGGCAAGCCTTATGA
GGGAAAACAGACCATGGATCTTGAAGTCAAAGAGGGCGGACCTCTGCCTTTTGCCTTTGATATCCTGACC
ACTGCATTCCATTACGGCAACAGGGTATTCGTTAAATATCCAGACAACATACAAGACTATTTTAAGCAGT
CGTTTCCTAAGGGGTATTCGTGGGAACGAAGCTTGACTTTCGAAGACGGGGGCATTTGCTATGCCAGAAA
CGACATAACAATGGAAGGGGACACTTTCTATAATAAAGTTCGATTTTATGGTACCAACTTTCCCGCCAAT
GGTCCAGTTATGCAGAAGAAGACGCTGAAATGGGAGCCCTCCACTGAGAAAATGTATGTGCGTGATGGAG
TGCTGACGGGTGATATTCATATGGCTTTGTTGCTTGAAGGAAATGCCCATTACCGATGTGACTTCAGAAC
TACTTACAAAGCTAAGGAGAAGGGTGTCAAGTTACCAGGCTACCACTTTGTGGACCACGCCATTGAGATT
TTAAGCCATGACAAAGATTACAACAAGGTTAAGCTGTATGAGCATGCTGTTGCTCATTCTGGATTGCCTG
ACAATGCCAGACGATAAGCGGCCGCGACTCTAGATCATAATCAGCCATACCACATTGTAGAGGAATCTC
