>Addgene plasmid #62773 | mEos4a-CenpB-N-22 | addgene partial sequence | sequence record 114586 | CMV-F 5'-CGCAAATGGGCGGTAGGCGTG-3'
CAGATCCGCTAGCCACCATGGGCCCCAAGCGGCGGCAGCTGACGTTCCGGGAGAAGTCGCGGATCATCCA
GGAGGTGGAGGAGAACCCGGACCTACGCAAGGGCGAGATCGCGCGGCGCTTCAACATCCCGCCGTCCACG
CTGAGCACGATCCTGAAGAACAAGCGCGCCATCCTGGCGTCGGAGCGCAAGTACGGGGTGGCCTCCACCT
GCCGCAAGACCAACAAGCTGTCTCCCTACGACAAGCTCGAGGGCTTGCTCATCGCCTGGTTCCAGCAGAT
CCGCGCCGCCGGCCTGCCGGTCAAGGGCATCATCCTCAAGGAGAAGGCGCTGCGCATAGCCGAGGAGCTG
GGCATGGACGACTTCACCGCCTCCAACGGCTGGCTGGACCGCTTCCGCCGGCGCCACGGCGTGGTGTCCT
GCAGCGGCGTGGCCCGCGCCCGCGCGCGAAACGCTGCCCCCCGCACCCCGGCGGCGCCTGCCAGTCCGGC
CGCGGTGCCCTCGGAGGGCAGTGGCGGGAGCACTCTCGAGCTCAAGCTTCGAATTCTGCAGTCGACGGTA
CCGCGGGCCCGGGATCCACCGGTCGCCACCATGGTGAGTGCGATTAAGCCAGACATGAGGATCAAACTCC
GTATGGAAGGCAACGTAAACGGGCACCACTTTGTGATCGACGGAGATGGTACAGGCAAGCCTTATGAGGG
AAAACAGACCATGGATCTTGAAGTCAAAGAGGGCGGACCTCTGCCTTTTGCCTTTGATATCCTGACCACT
GCATTCCATTACGGCAACAGGGTATTCGTTAAATATCCAGACAACATACAAGACTATTTTAAGCAGTCGT
TTCCTAAGGGGTATTCGTGGGAACGAAGCT
