>Addgene plasmid #62773 | mEos4a-CenpB-N-22 | addgene partial sequence | sequence record 114587 | SV40pA-R 5'-GAAATTTGTGATGCTATTGC-3'
AACAACAATTGCATTCATTTTATGTTTCAGGTTCAGGGGGAGGTGTGGGAGGTTTTTTAAAGCAAGTAAA
ACCTCTACAAATGTGGTATGGCTGATTATGATCTAGAGTCGCGGCCGCTTATCGTCTGGCATTGTCAGGC
AATCCAGAATGAGCAACAGCATGCTCATACAGCTTAACCTTGTTGTAATCTTTGTCATGGCTTAAAATCT
CAATGGCGTGGTCCACAAAGTGGTAGCCTGGTAACTTGACACCCTTCTCCTTAGCTTTGTAAGTAGTTCT
GAAGTCACATCGGTAATGGGCATTTCCTTCAAGCAACAAAGCCATATGAATATCACCCGTCAGCACTCCA
TCACGCACATACATTTTCTCAGTGGAGGGCTCCCATTTCAGCGTCTTCTTCTGCATAACTGGACCATTGG
CGGGAAAGTTGGTACCATAAAATCGAACTTTATTATAGAAAGTGTCCCCTTCCATTGTTATGTCGTTTCT
GGCATAGCAAATGCCCCCGTCTTCGAAAGTCAAGCTTCGTTCCCACGAATACCCCTTAGGAAACGACTGC
TTAAAATAGTCTTGTATGTTGTCTGGATATTTAACGAATACCCTGTTGCCGTAATGGAATGCAGTGGTCA
GGATATCAAAGGCAAAAGGCAGAGGTCCGCCCTCTTTGACTTCAAGATCCATGGTCTGTTTTCCCTCATA
AGGCTTGCCTGTACCATCTCCGTCGATCACAAAGTGGTGCCCGTTTACGTTGCCTTCCATACGGAGTTTG
ATCCTCATGTCTGGCTTAATCGCACTCACCATGGTGGCGACCGGTGGATCCCGGGCCCGC
