[The description below was written by a language model from this plasmid's Addgene catalogue record.]
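Description:
mEos4a-CenpB-N-22 is a mammalian expression plasmid built on an N1-type cloning vector, designed to label centromeres in the nucleus of living or fixed cells with a photoconvertible fluorescent protein. It is maintained in E. coli as a high-copy plasmid under kanamycin selection, and it carries a neomycin resistance marker so that transfected mammalian cells can be selected with G418. No feature table accompanies the record, so the origin of replication and other backbone elements are not itemised. The listed 3′ sequencing primer suggests an SV40 polyadenylation signal downstream of the expression cassette.

The insert is a fragment of human CENPB encoding amino acids 1–180, expressed from the CMV promoter. As is usual for N1-format vectors, the gene of interest sits upstream and the fluorescent protein is supplied by the backbone, so mEos4a is fused to the C terminus of the CENP-B fragment. The "22" in the name may refer to the length of the linker between the two parts, but the record does not say so. CENP-B is a centromere protein whose N-terminal region contains its DNA-binding domain, which recognises a motif in centromeric alpha-satellite DNA. This truncated portion therefore serves as a targeting module, in keeping with the stated nucleus/centromere localisation.

mEos4a is a green-to-red photoconvertible protein. The record gives excitation/emission maxima of 505/516 nm for the green state and 569/581 nm for the red state. The construct is used as a centromere localisation marker, and photoconvertible proteins of this kind are commonly applied in tracking experiments and single-molecule localisation super-resolution microscopy.
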