Addgene plasmid #62773: mEos4a-CenpB-N-22
Purpose: Localization: Nucleus/Centromeres, N1 Cloning Vector, Excitation:505 / 569, Emission:516 / 581
Depositing lab: Michael Davidson & Loren Looger. Depositing organization: Florida State University, Tallahassee.
Backbone
  Vector backbone: N1 Cloning Vector
  Vector type: Mammalian Expression
  Selectable markers: Neomycin (select with G418)
Growth in bacteria
  Bacterial resistance: Kanamycin, 50 μg/mL
  Growth temperature: 37°C
  Growth strain: DH5alpha
  Copy number: High Copy
Gene/Insert
  Gene/Insert name: CenpB (alt name: NP_001801.1)
  Species: H. sapiens (human)
  Mutation: Encodes amino acids 1-180
  Entrez Gene: CENPB
  Promoter: CMV
  Tag / fusion protein: mEos4a (C terminal on backbone)
  Cloning method: Unknown
  Sequencing primers: 5′ CMV-F; 3′ SV40pA-R
Terms and licenses: Academic/Nonprofit Terms; Industry Terms
How to cite: mEos4a-CenpB-N-22 was a gift from Michael Davidson & Loren Looger (Addgene plasmid # 62773 ; http://n2t.net/addgene:62773 ; RRID:Addgene_62773)
